>Addgene plasmid #166031 | pMS2M-PH-gagpol-D64V | addgene full sequence | sequence record 328290 | Addgene NGS Result
GACGGATCGGGAGATCTCCCGATCCCCTATGGTGCACTCTCAGTACAATCTGCTCTGATGCCGCATAGTT
AAGCCAGTATCTGCTCCCTGCTTGTGTGTTGGAGGTCGCTGAGTAGTGCGCGAGCAAAATTTAAGCTACA
ACAAGGCAAGGCTTGACCGACAATTGCATGAAGAATCTGCTTAGGGTTAGGCGTTTTGCGCTGCTTCGCG
ATGTACGGGCCAGATATACGCGTTGACATTGATTATTGACTAGTTATTAATAGTAATCAATTACGGGGTC
ATTAGTTCATAGCCCATATATGGAGTTCCGCGTTACATAACTTACGGTAAATGGCCCGCCTGGCTGACCG
CCCAACGACCCCCGCCCATTGACGTCAATAATGACGTATGTTCCCATAGTAACGCCAATAGGGACTTTCC
ATTGACGTCAATGGGTGGAGTATTTACGGTAAACTGCCCACTTGGCAGTACATCAAGTGTATCATATGCC
AAGTACGCCCCCTATTGACGTCAATGACGGTAAATGGCCCGCCTGGCATTATGCCCAGTACATGACCTTA
TGGGACTTTCCTACTTGGCAGTACATCTACGTATTAGTCATCGCTATTACCATGGTGATGCGGTTTTGGC
AGTACATCAATGGGCGTGGATAGCGGTTTGACTCACGGGGATTTCCAAGTCTCCACCCCATTGACGTCAA
TGGGAGTTTGTTTTGGCACCAAAATCAACGGGACTTTCCAAAATGTCGTAACAACTCCGCCCCATTGACG
CAAATGGGCGGTAGGCGTGTACGGTGGGAGGTCTATATAAGCAGAGCTGGTTTAGTGAACCGTCAGATCC
GCTAGCGCTACCGGTCGCCACCATGGCCTCTAATTTTACTCAATTTGTGCTTGTCGATAATGGGGGGACG
GGAGATGTGACCGTTGCCCCTAGCAATTTCGCAAATGGCGTTGCAGAATGGATCTCTAGCAACAGCAGAA
GCCAAGCGTACAAAGTAACGTGTTCCGTTCGCCAAAGCTCCGCCCAAAAACGGAAGTATACAATAAAGGT
TGAGGTGCCGAAAGTAGCCACTCAAACAGTTGGTGGGGTAGAATTGCCCGTAGCGGCATGGCGGTCATAT
CTCAATATGGAACTCACTATCCCAATCTTCGCCACGAATAGCGATTGTGAGCTGATAGTTAAGGCTATGC
AAGGTCTTCTCAAAGATGGAAACCCTATTCCATCTGCTATCGCCGCCAACAGCGGGATATACAGCCAGAA
CTATCCGATTGTGCAGTCCGGACTCAGATCTCGAGCTCAAGCTTCGAATTCTGCAGTCGACGGTACCGCG
GGCCCGGGATCCATGGACTCGGGCCGGGACTTCCTGACCCTGCACGGCCTACAGGATGATGAGGATCTAC
AGGCGCTGCTGAAGGGCAGCCAGCTCCTGAAGGTGAAGTCCAGCTCATGGAGGAGAGAGCGCTTCTACAA
GTTGCAGGAGGACTGCAAGACCATCTGGCAGGAGTCCCGCAAGGTCATGCGGACCCCGGAGTCCCAGCTG
TTCTCCATCGAGGACATTCAGGAGGTGCGAATGGGGCACCGCACGGAGGGTCTGGAGAAGTTCGCCCGTG
ATGTGCCCGAGGACCGCTGCTTCTCCATTGTCTTCAAGGACCAGCGCAATACACTAGACCTCATCGCCCC
ATCGCCAGCTGATGCCCAGCACTGGGTGCTGGGGCTGCACAAGATCATCCACCACTCAGGCTCCATGGAC
CAGCGTCAGAAGCTACAGCACTGGATTCACTCCTGCTTGCGAAAAGCTGACAAAAACAAGGACAACAAGA
TGAGCTTCAAGGAGCTGCAGAACTTCCTGAAGGAGCTCAACATCCAGCCTCGAGCCGAATTCACCCTGGC
CGCCAGGGCCAGCGTGCTGAGCGGCGGCGAGCTGGACAGGTGGGAGAAGATCAGGCTGAGGCCCGGCGGC
AAGAAGAAGTATAAGCTGAAGCACATCGTGTGGGCCAGCAGGGAGCTGGAGAGGTTCGCCGTGAACCCCG
GCCTGCTGGAGACCAGCGAGGGCTGCAGGCAGATCCTGGGCCAGCTGCAGCCCAGCCTGCAGACCGGCAG
CGAGGAGCTGAGGAGCCTGTACAACACCGTGGCCACCCTGTACTGCGTGCACCAGAGGATCGAGATCAAG
GACACCAAGGAGGCCCTGGACAAGATCGAGGAGGAGCAGAACAAGTCCAAGAAGAAGGCCCAGCAGGCCG
CCGCCGACACCGGCCACAGCAGCCAGGTGAGCCAGAACTACCCCATCGTGCAGAACATCCAGGGCCAGAT
GGTGCACCAGGCCATCAGCCCCAGGACCCTGAACGCCTGGGTGAAGGTGGTGGAGGAGAAGGCCTTCAGC
CCCGAGGTGATCCCCATGTTCAGCGCCCTGAGCGAGGGAGCCACCCCCCAGGACCTGAACACCATGCTGA
ACACCGTGGGCGGCCACCAGGCCGCCATGCAGATGCTGAAGGAGACCATCAACGAGGAGGCCGCCGAGTG
GGACAGGGTGCACCCCGTGCACGCCGGCCCCATCGCCCCCGGCCAGATGAGGGAGCCCCGCGGCAGCGAC
ATCGCCGGCACCACCAGCACCCTGCAGGAGCAGATCGGCTGGATGACCAACAACCCCCCCATCCCCGTGG
GCGAAATCTACAAGAGGTGGATCATCCTGGGCCTGAACAAGATCGTGAGGATGTACAGCCCCACCAGCAT
CCTGGATATCAGGCAGGGCCCCAAAGAGCCCTTCAGGGACTACGTGGACAGGTTCTACAAGACCCTGCGC
GCCGAGCAGGCCAGCCAGGAGGTGAAGAACTGGATGACCGAGACCCTGCTGGTGCAGAACGCCAACCCCG
ACTGCAAGACCATCCTGAAGGCCCTGGGACCCGCCGCCACCCTGGAGGAGATGATGACCGCCTGCCAGGG
CGTGGGCGGCCCCGGCCACAAGGCCAGGGTGCTGGCCGAGGCCATGAGCCAGGTGACCAACACCGCCACC
ATCATGATGCAGAGGGGCAACTTCAGGAACCAGAGGAAGATGGTGAAGTGCTTCAACTGCGGCAAGGAGG
GCCACACCGCCAGGAACTGCCGCGCCCCCAGGAAGAAGGGCTGCTGGAAGTGCGGCAAGGAGGGCCACCA
GATGAAGGACTGCACCGAGAGGCAGGCTAATTTTTTAGGGAAGATCTGGCCTTCCTACAAGGGAAGGCCA
GGGAATTTTCTTCAGAGCAGACCAGAGCCAACAGCCCCACCATTTCTTCAGAGCAGACCAGAGCCAACAG
CCCCACCAGAAGAGAGCTTCAGGTCTGGGGTAGAGACAACAACTCCCCCTCAGAAGCAGGAGCCGATAGA
CAAGGAACTGTATCCTTTAACTTC
[297 nt withheld, positions 3385-3681]
CCCATCAGCCCCATCGAGACCGTGCCCGTGAAGCTGAAGCCCGGCATGGACGGCCCTAAGGTGAAGCAGT
GGCCCCTGACCGAGGAGAAGATCAAGGCCCTGGTGGAGATCTGCACCGAGATGGAGAAGGAGGGCAAGAT
CAGCAAGATCGGCCCCGAGAACCCCTACAACACCCCCGTGTTCGCCATCAAGAAGAAGGACAGCACCAAG
TGGAGGAAGCTGGTGGACTTCAGGGAGCTGAACAAGAGGACCCAGGACTTCTGGGAGGTGCAGCTGGGCA
TCCCCCACCCCGCCGGCCTGAAGAAGAAGAAGAGCGTGACCGTGCTGGACGTGGGCGACGCCTACTTCAG
CGTGCCCCTGGACGAGGACTTCAGGAAGTATACCGCCTTCACCATCCCCAGCATCAACAACGAGACCCCC
GGCATCCGCTACCAGTACAACGTGCTGCCCCAGGGCTGGAAGGGCAGCCCCGCCATCTTCCAGAGCAGCA
TGACAAAGATCCTGGAGCCCTTCAAGAAGCAGAACCCCGACATCGTGATCTATCAGTACATGGACGACCT
GTACGTGGGCAGCGACCTGGAGATCGGCCAGCACAGGACCAAGATCGAGGAGCTGAGGCAGCACCTGCTG
AGGTGGGGCCTGACCACCCCCGACAAGAAGCACCAGAAGGAGCCCCCATTCCTGTGGATGGGCTACGAGC
TGCACCCCGACAAGTGGACCGTGCAGCCCATCGTGCTGCCCGAGAAGGACAGCTGGACCGTGAACGACAT
TCAGAAGCTGGTGGGCAAGCTGAACTGGGCCAGCCAGATCTACCCTGGCATCAAGGTGAGGCAGCTGTGC
AAGCTGCTGAGGGGCACAAAGGCTCTGACCGAGGTGATCCCCCTGACCGAGGAGGCCGAGCTGGAGCTGG
CCGAGAACAGGGAGATCCTGAAGGAGCCCGTGCACGGCGTGTACTACGACCCCAGCAAGGACCTGATCGC
CGAGATCCAGAAGCAGGGCCAGGGCCAGTGGACCTACCAGATCTACCAGGAGCCCTTCAAGAACCTGAAG
ACCGGCAAGTACGCCCGCATGCGCGGCGCCCACACCAACGACGTGAAGCAGCTGACCGAGGCCGTGCAGA
AGATCACCACCGAGAGCATCGTGATCTGGGGCAAGACTCCTAAGTTCAAGCTGCCCATCCAGAAGGAGAC
CTGGGAGACCTGGTGGACCGAGTACTGGCAGGCCACCTGGATTCCCGAGTGGGAGTTCGTGAACACCCCT
CCCCTGGTGAAGCTGTGGTATCAGCTGGAGAAGGAGCCCATCGTGGGCGCCGAGACCTTCTACGTGGACG
GCGCCGCCAACAGGGAGACCAAGCTGGGCAAGGCCGGCTACGTGACCAACAAGGGCCGCCAGAAGGTGGT
GCCCCTGACCAACACCACCAACCAGAAGACCGAGCTGCAGGCTATCTACCTGGCCCTGCAGGACTCAGGC
CTGGAGGTGAACATCGTGACCGACAGCCAGTACGCCCTGGGCATCATCCAGGCCCAGCCCGACAAGAGCG
AGAGCGAGCTGGTGAACCAGATCATCGAGCAGCTGATCAAGAAGGAGAAGGTGTACCTGGCCTGGGTGCC
CGCCCACAAGGGCATCGGCGGCAACGAGCAGGTGGACAAGCTGGTGAGCGCCGGCATCAGGAAGATCCTG
TTCCTGGACGGCATCGACAAGGCCCAGGACGAGCACGAGAAGTACCACAGCAACTGGAGGGCTATGGCTA
GCGACTTCAACCTGCCTCCCGTGGTGGCTAAGGAGATCGTGGCCAGCTGCGACAAGTGCCAGCTGAAGGG
CGAGGCCATGCACGGCCAGGTGGACTGCAGCCCCGGCATCTGGCAGCTGGTTTGCACCCACCTGGAGGGC
AAGGTGATCCTGGTGGCCGTGCACGTGGCCTCCGGCTACATCGAGGCCGAGGTGATCCCCGCCGAGACCG
GCCAGGAGACCGCCTACTTCCTGCTGAAGCTGGCCGGCCGCTGGCCCGTGAAGACCATCCACACCGACAA
CGGCAGCAACTTCACCAGCGCCACCGTGAAGGCTGCCTGCTGGTGGGCCGGCATCAAGCAGGAGTTCGGC
ATCCCCTACAACCCCCAGTCTCAGGGCGTGGTGGAGAGCATGAACAAGGAGCTGAAGAAGATCATCGGCC
AGGTGAGGGACCAGGCCGAGCACCTGAAGACCGCCGTGCAGATGGCCGTGTTCATCCACAACTTCAAGAG
GAAGGGCGGCATCGGCGGCTACAGCGCCGGCGAGAGGATCGTGGACATCATCGCCACCGACATCCAGACC
AAGGAGCTGCAGAAGCAGATCACCAAGATCCAGAACTTCAGGGTGTACTACAGGGACAGCAGGAACCCTC
TGTGGAAGGGCCCCGCCAAGCTGCTGTGGAAGGGCGAGGGCGCCGTGGTGATCCAGGACAACAGCGACAT
CAAGGTGGTGCCCAGGAGGAAGGCCAAGATCATCAGGGACTACGGCAAGCAGATGGCCGGCGACGACTGC
GTGGCCTCCAGGCAGGACGAGGACTGATAAGGATCCCTCGAGCATGCATCTAGAGGGCCCTATTCTATAG
TGTCACCTAAATGCTAGAGCTCGCTGATCAGCCTCGACTGTGCCTTCTAGTTGCCAGCCATCTGTTGTTT
GCCCCTCCCCCGTGCCTTCCTTGACCCTGGAAGGTGCCACTCCCACTGTCCTTTCCTAATAAAATGAGGA
AATTGCATCGCATTGTCTGAGTAGGTGTCATTCTATTCTGGGGGGTGGGGTGGGGCAGGACAGCAAGGGG
GAGGATTGGGAAGACAATAGCAGGCATGCTGGGGATGCGGTGGGCTCTATGGCTTCTGAGGCGGAAAGAA
CCAGCTGGGGCTCTAGGGGGTATCCCC
[124 nt withheld, positions 6579-6702]
CGCCGGCTTTCCCCGTCAAGCTCT
[67 nt withheld, positions 6727-6793]
A
[49 nt withheld, positions 6795-6843]
CCTTTGACGTTGGAGTCCACGTTCTTT
[37 nt withheld, positions 6871-6907]
ACCCTATCTCGGTCTATTCTTTTGATTTATAAGGGATTTTGCCGATTTCGGCCTATTGGTTAAAAAATGA
GCTGATTTAACAAAAATTTAACGCGAATTAATTCTGTGGAATGTGTGTCAGTTAGGGTGTGGAAAGTCCC
CAGGCTCCCCAGCAGGCAGAAGTATGCAAAGCATGCATCTCAATTAGTCAGCAACCAGGTGTGGAAAGTC
CCCAGGCTCCCCAGCAGGCAGAAGTATGCAAAGCATGCATCTCAATTAGTCAGCAACCATAGTCCCGCCC
CTAACTCCGCCCATCCCGCCCCTAACTCCGCCCAGTTCCGCCCATTCTCCGCCCCATGGCTGACTAATTT
TTTTTATTTATGCAGAGGCCGAGGCCGCCTCTGCCTCTGAGCTATTCCAGAAGTAGTGAGGAGGCTTTTT
TGGAGGCCTAGGCTTTTGCAAAAAGCTCCCGGGAGCTTGTATATCCATTTTCGGATCTGATCAAGAGACA
GGATGAGGATCGTTTCGCATGATTGAACAAGATGGATTGCACGCAGGTTCTCCGGCCGCTTGGGTGGAGA
GGCTATTCGGCTATGACTGGGCACAACAGACAATCGGCTGCTCTGATGCCGCCGTGTTCCGGCTGTCAGC
GCAGGGGCGCCCGGTTCTTTTTGTCAAGACCGACCTGTCCGGTGCCCTGAATGAACTGCAGGACGAGGCA
GCGCGGCTATCGTGGCTGGCCACGACGGGCGTTCCTTGCGCAGCTGTGCTCGACGTTGTCACTGAAGCGG
GAAGGGACTGGCTGCTATTGGGCGAAGTGCCGGGGCAGGATCTCCTGTCATCTCACCTTGCTCCTGCCGA
GAAAGTATCCATCATGGCTGATGCAATGCGGCGGCTGCATACGCTTGATCCGGCTACCTGCCCATTCGAC
CACCAAGCGAAACATCGCATCGAGCGAGCACGTACTCGGATGGAAGCCGGTCTTGTCGATCAGGATGATC
TGGACGAAGAGCATCAGGGGCTCGCGCCAGCCGAACTGTTCGCCAGGCTCAAGGCGCGCATGCCCGACGG
CGAGGATCTCGTCGTGACCCATGGCGATGCCTGCTTGCCGAATATCATGGTGGAAAATGGCCGCTTTTCT
GGATTCATCGACTGTGGCCGGCTGGGTGTGGCGGACCGCTATCAGGACATAGCGTTGGCTACCCGTGATA
TTGCTGAAGAGCTTGGCGGCGAATGGGCTGACCGCTTCCTCGTGCTTTACGGTATCGCCGCTCCCGATTC
GCAGCGCATCGCCTTCTATCGCCTTCTTGACGAGTTCTTCTGAGCGGGACTCTGGGGTTCGAAATGACCG
ACCAAGCGACGCCCAACCTGCCATCACGAGATTTCGATTCCACCGCCGCCTTCTATGAAAGGTTGGGCTT
CGGAATCGTTTTCCGGGACGCCGGCTGGATGATCCTCCAGCGCGGGGATCTCATGCTGGAGTTCTTCGCC
CACCCCAACTTGTTTATTGCAGCTTATAATGGTTACAAATAAAGCAATAGCATCACAAATTTCACAAATA
AAGCATTTTTTTCACTGCATTCTAGTTGTGGTTTGTCCAAACTCATCAATGTATCTTATCATGTCTGTAT
ACCGTCGACCTCTAGCTAGAGCTTGGCGTAATCATGGTCATAGCTGTTTCCTGTGTGAAATTGTTATCCG
CTCACAATTCCACACAACATACGAGCCGGAAGCATAAAGTGTAAAGCCTGGGGTGCCTAATGAGTGAGCT
AACTCACATTAATTGCGTTGCGCTCACTGCCCGCTTTCCAGTCGGGAAACCTGTCGTGCCAGCTGCATTA
ATGAATCGGCCAACGCGCGGGGAGAGGCGGTTTGCGTATTGGGCGCTCTTCCGCTTCCTCGCTCACTGAC
TCGCTGCGCTCGGTCGTTCGGCTGCGGCGAGCGGTATCAGCTCACTCAAAGGCGGTAATACGGTTATCCA
CAGAATCAGGGGATAACGCAGGAAAGAACATGTGAGCAAAAGGCCAGCAAAAGGCCAGGAACCGTAAAAA
GGCCGCGTTGCTGGCGTTTTTCCATAGGCTCCGCCCCCCTGACGAGCATCACAAAAATCGACGCTCAAGT
CAGAGGTGGCGAAACCCGACAGGACTATAAAGATACCAGGCGTTTCCCCCTGGAAGCTCCCTCGTGCGCT
CTCCTGTTCCGACCCTGCCGCTTACCGGATACCTGTCCGCCTTTCTCCCTTCGGGAAGCGTGGCGCTTTC
TCATAGCTCACGCTGTAGGTATCTCAGTTCGGTGTAGGTCGTTCGCTCCAAGCTGGGCTGTGTGCACGAA
CCCCCCGTTCAGCCCGACCGCTGCGCCTTATCCGGTAACTATCGTCTTGAGTCCAACCCGGTAAGACACG
ACTTATCGCCACTGGCAGCAGCCACTGGTAACAGGATTAGCAGAGCGAGGTATGTAGGCGGTGCTACAGA
GTTCTTGAAGTGGTGGCCTAACTACGGCTACACTAGAAGAACAGTATTTGGTATCTGCGCTCTGCTGAAG
CCAGTTACCTTCGGAAAAAGAGTTGGTAGCTCTTGATCCGGCAAACAAACCACCGCTGGTAGCGGTGGTT
TTTTTGTTTGCAAGCAGCAGATTACGCGCAGAAAAAAAGGATCTCAAGAAGATCCTTTGATCTTTTCTAC
GGGGTCTGACGCTCAGTGGAACGAAAACTCACGTTAAGGGATTTTGGTCATGAGATTATCAAAAAGGATC
TTCACCTAGATCCTTTTAAATTAAAAATGAAGTTTTAAATCAATCTAAAGTATATATGAGTAAACTTGGT
CTGACAGTTACCAATGCTTAATCAGTGAGGCACCTATCTCAGCGATCTGTCTATTTCGTTCATCCATAGT
TGCCTGACTCCCCGTCGTGTAGATAACTACGATACGGGAGGGCTTACCATCTGGCCCCAGTGCTGCAATG
ATACCGCGAGACCCACGCTCACCGGCTCCAGATTTATCAGCAATAAACCAGCCAGCCGGAAGGGCCGAGC
GCAGAAGTGGTCCTGCAACTTTATCCGCCTCCATCCAGTCTATTAATTGTTGCCGGGAAGCTAGAGTAAG
TAGTTCGCCAGTTAATAGTTTGCGCAACGTTGTTGCCATTGCTACAGGCATCGTGGTGTCACGCTCGTCG
TTTGGTATGGCTTCATTCAGCTCCGGTTCCCAACGATCAAGGCGAGTTACATGATCCCCCATGTTGTGCA
AAAAAGCGGTTAGCTCCTTCGGTCCTCCGATCGTTGTCAGAAGTAAGTTGGCCGCAGTGTTATCACTCAT
GGTTATGGCAGCACTGCATAATTCTCTTACTGTCATGCCATCCGTAAGATGCTTTTCTGTGACTGGTGAG
TACTCAACCAAGTCATTCTGAGAATAGTGTATGCGGCGACCGAGTTGCTCTTGCCCGGCGTCAATACGGG
ATAATACCGCGCCACATAGCAGAACTTTAAAAGTGCTCATCATTGGAAAACGTTCTTCGGGGCGAAAACT
CTCAAGGATCTTACCGCTGTTGAGATCCAGTTCGATGTAACCCACTCGTGCACCCAACTGATCTTCAGCA
TCTTTTACTTTCACCAGCGTTTCTGGGTGAGCAAAAACAGGAAGGCAAAATGCCGCAAAAAAGGGAATAA
GGGCGACACGGAAATGTTGAATACTCATACTCTTCCTTTTTCAATATTATTGAAGCATTTATCAGGGTTA
TTGTCTCATGAGCGGATACATATTTGAATGTATTTAGAAAAATAAACAAATAGGGGTTCCGCGCACATTT
CCCCGAAAAGTGCCACCTGACGTC
Features (pLannotate 1.2.2; 23 found; start..end, strand, type, name):
     28..80      -  misc_feature   bom (fragment): basis of mobility region from pBR322
    235..614     +  enhancer       CMV enhancer: human cytomegalovirus immediate early enhancer
    615..818     +  promoter       CMV promoter: human cytomegalovirus (CMV) immediate early promoter
    863..1252    +  CDS            CAPSD_BPMS2: Experimental evidence at protein level: Swiss-Prot protein existence level 1. Acts as a translational repressor of viral replicase synthesis late in infection. This latter function is the result of capsid protein interaction with an RNA hairpin which contains the replicase ribosome-binding site. From Escherichia phage MS2 (Bacteriophage MS2).
   1277..1342    +  misc_feature   MCS: multiple cloning site
   1343..1867    +  CDS            PLCD1 (fragment): PLCD1_HUMAN - Experimental evidence at protein level: Swiss-Prot protein existence level 1. The production of the second messenger molecules diacylglycerol (DAG) and inositol 1,4,5-trisphosphate (IP3) is mediated by activated phosphatidylinositol-specific phospholipase C enzymes (PubMed:9188725). Essential for trophoblast and placental development (By similarity). Binds phosphatidylinositol 4,5-bisphosphate (PubMed:7890667, PubMed:9188725). From Homo sapiens (Human).
   1886..3049    +  CDS            gag: GAG_HV1W2 - Experimental evidence at protein level: Swiss-Prot protein existence level 1. p6-gag: Plays a role in budding of the assembled particle by interacting with the host class E VPS proteins TSG101 and PDCD6IP/AIP1. From Human immunodeficiency virus type 1 group M subtype B (isolate WMJ22) (HIV-1).
   3166..6225    +  CDS            gag-pol (fragment) (sequence partly withheld): POL_HV1B1 - Experimental evidence at protein level: Swiss-Prot protein existence level 1. [Integrase]: Catalyzes viral DNA integration into the host chromosome, by performing a series of DNA cutting and joining reactions. This enzyme activity takes place after virion entry into a cell and reverse transcription of the RNA genome in dsDNA. The first step in the integration process is 3' processing. This step requires a complex comprising the viral genome, matrix protein, Vpr and integrase. This complex is called the pre-integration complex (PIC). The integrase protein removes 2 nucleotides from
   6265..6283    -  promoter       SP6 promoter: promoter for bacteriophage SP6 RNA polymerase
   6309..6533    +  polyA_signal   bGH poly(A) signal: bovine growth hormone polyadenylation signal
   6537..6558    +  promoter       SV40 promoter (fragment): SV40 enhancer and early promoter
   6579..7006    +  rep_origin     f1 ori (sequence partly withheld): f1 bacteriophage origin of replication; arrow indicates direction of (+) strand synthesis
   7020..7349    +  promoter       SV40 promoter: SV40 enhancer and early promoter
   7416..8207    +  CDS            neo: KKA2_KLEPN - Also known as kan, nptII. Experimental evidence at protein level: Swiss-Prot protein existence level 1. Resistance to kanamycin, neomycin, paromomycin, ribostamycin, butirosin and gentamicin B. From Klebsiella pneumoniae.
   8231..8389    +  CDS            ble (fragment): BLE_KLEPN - Experimental evidence at protein level: Swiss-Prot protein existence level 1. Binding protein with a strong affinity to the bleomycin family of antibiotics. Binds to CL990; an antimitotic-antibiotic compound. From Klebsiella pneumoniae.
   8384..8505    +  polyA_signal   SV40 poly(A) signal: SV40 polyadenylation signal
   8576..8598    -  protein_bind   lac operator (fragment): The lac repressor binds to the lac operator to inhibit transcription in E. coli. This inhibition can be relieved by adding lactose or isopropyl-β-D-thiogalactopyranoside (IPTG). lac repressor encoded by lacI
   8602..8632    -  promoter       lac promoter: promoter for the E. coli lac operon
   8647..8668    -  protein_bind   CAP binding site: CAP binding activates transcription in the presence of cAMP. E. coli catabolite activator protein
   8681..8773    -  CDS            lacI (fragment): lac repressor; lacI; The lac repressor binds to the lac operator to inhibit transcription in E. coli. This inhibition can be relieved by adding lactose or isopropyl-β-D-thiogalactopyranoside (IPTG).
   8956..9544    -  rep_origin     ori: high-copy-number ColE1/pMB1/pBR322/pUC origin of replication
   9715..10575   -  CDS            AmpR: β-lactamase; bla; confers resistance to ampicillin, carbenicillin, and related antibiotics
  10576..10680   -  promoter       AmpR promoter: bla
