[The description below was written by a language model from this plasmid's Addgene catalogue record and pLannotate feature annotations shown in this document.]
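Description:
pMS2M-PH-gagpol-D64V is a lentiviral packaging-type expression plasmid of about 10.7 kb, derived from pGFP-PH-gagpol-D64V. It produces a modified HIV-1 Gag-Pol polyprotein in mammalian producer cells. It is propagated in E. coli as a high-copy plasmid through a ColE1/pUC-type origin, with ampicillin resistance (AmpR) for selection. An f1 origin is also present. The backbone also carries an SV40 promoter-driven neomycin/kanamycin phosphotransferase (neo) cassette with an SV40 poly(A) signal, which could in principle support G418 selection in mammalian cells. Remnants of lac regulatory elements, a ble fragment and a bom fragment are annotated as well.

The payload is a single CMV enhancer/promoter-driven open reading frame terminated by the bGH poly(A) signal. From the N terminus, it encodes the bacteriophage MS2 coat protein, a short multiple-cloning-site linker, a fragment of human PLCD1, and then HIV-1 gag and gag-pol. The PLCD1 fragment presumably corresponds to the "PH" in the plasmid name, a pleckstrin homology domain that binds phosphatidylinositol 4,5-bisphosphate, which would suggest a membrane-targeting role, though the record does not state its function. According to the record, an HIV-1 protease cleavage signal lies between the MS2 portion and Gag-Pol, so the fused moiety can be released when the particle matures. The integrase within Pol carries the D64V mutation, which disables the integrase catalytic site and yields integration-defective particles.

MS2 coat protein binds a specific RNA hairpin, so fusing it to Gag-Pol allows RNAs tagged with that hairpin to be recruited into assembling lentiviral particles. The associated publication used this approach to co-package Cas9 mRNA with a guide RNA for transient, non-integrating delivery of genome-editing components.
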