Addgene plasmid #166031: pMS2M-PH-gagpol-D64V
Purpose: Expression of bacteriophage-derived MS2 coat protein fused HIV-1 Lentiviral Gag-Pol at N terminal with a HIV-1 protease cleavage signal between MS2 and Gag-Pol.
Depositing lab: Yujia Cai. Depositing organization: Shanghai Jiao Tong University. Publication: Lentiviral delivery of co-packaged Cas9 mRNA and a Vegfa-targeting guide RNA prevents wet age-related macular degeneration in mice. Ling S, Yang S, Hu X, Yin D, Dai Y, Qian X, Wang D, Pan X, Hong J, Sun X, Yang H, Paludan SR, Cai Y. Nat Biomed Eng. 2021 Jan 4. pii: 10.1038/s41551-020-00656-y. doi: 10.1038/s41551-020-00656-y. PubMed 33398131.
Backbone
  Vector backbone: pGFP-PH-gagpol-D64V
  Vector type: Lentiviral
Growth in bacteria
  Bacterial resistance: Ampicillin, 100 μg/mL
  Growth temperature: 37°C
  Growth strain: NEB Stable
  Copy number: High Copy
Gene/Insert
  Gene/Insert name: MS2-Gag-Pol
  Species: HIV-1, Bacteriophage
  Mutation: D64V mutation within the integrase within Pol
  Cloning method: Restriction Enzyme; 5′ cloning site Unknown (unknown if destroyed)
Terms and licenses: Academic/Nonprofit Terms; Industry Terms: Not Available to Industry
How to cite: pMS2M-PH-gagpol-D64V was a gift from Yujia Cai (Addgene plasmid # 166031 ; http://n2t.net/addgene:166031 ; RRID:Addgene_166031)
